Addgene plasmid #50480: pcDNA3.1-nAChr-Alpha6-mCherry
Purpose: this report is the first to directly measure nAChr subunit stoichiometry using FRET and plasma membrane localization of Alpha6 and Beta3 containing receptors using TIRF
Depositing lab: Henry Lester. Depositing organization: California Institute of Technology. Publication: Subcellular trafficking, pentameric assembly, and subunit stoichiometry of neuronal nicotinic acetylcholine receptors containing fluorescently labeled alpha6 and beta3 subunits. Drenan RM, Nashmi R, Imoukhuede P, Just H, McKinney S, Lester HA. Mol Pharmacol. 2008 Jan;73(1):27-41. Epub 2007 Oct 11. 10.1124/mol.107.039180 PubMed 17932221.
Backbone
  Vector backbone: pcDNA3.1
  Backbone manufacturer: Invitrogen
  Backbone size w/o insert (bp): 5428
  Total vector size (bp): 8997
  Vector type: Mammalian Expression
Growth in bacteria
  Bacterial resistance: Ampicillin, 100 μg/mL
  Growth temperature: 37°C
  Growth strain: Top10
  Copy number: High Copy
Gene/Insert
  Gene/Insert name: nAChr-alpha6 (alt name: Alpha6-mCherry)
  Species: M. musculus (mouse)
  Insert size (bp): 3569
  GenBank ID: BC031985
  Entrez Gene: Chrna6 (a.k.a. Acra6, Nica6)
  Promoter: CMV
  Tag / fusion protein: mCherry fusion in M3-M4 loop (after residue A405)
  Cloning method: Restriction Enzyme; 5′ cloning site KpnI (not destroyed); 3′ cloning site XhoI (not destroyed)
  Sequencing primers: 5′ XFP5’_F ATGGTGAGCAAGGGCGAGGAG –sits on 5’end of the fluorophore and is common to GFP ,CFP, YFP and mCherry; 3′ XFP3’_R CTTGTACAGCTCGTCCATGCC –sits on 3’end of the fluorophore and is common to GFP, CFP, YFP and mCherry
Terms and licenses: Academic/Nonprofit Terms; Industry Terms: Not Available to Industry
How to cite: pcDNA3.1-nAChr-Alpha6-mCherry was a gift from Henry Lester (Addgene plasmid # 50480 ; http://n2t.net/addgene:50480 ; RRID:Addgene_50480)
