[The description below was written by a language model from this plasmid's Addgene catalogue record.]
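Description:
pcDNA3.1-nAChr-Alpha6-mCherry is a mammalian expression plasmid built on the commercial pcDNA3.1 backbone, with a recorded total size of about 9 kb, of which roughly 3.6 kb is insert. It is maintained in E. coli as a high-copy plasmid under ampicillin selection. No feature table accompanies the record, so other backbone elements, such as any mammalian selection marker or polyadenylation signal, are not documented here.

The payload is the mouse Chrna6 gene, which encodes the alpha6 subunit of the neuronal nicotinic acetylcholine receptor. It was cloned between KpnI and XhoI sites, both of which are retained, and is driven by the CMV promoter for strong constitutive expression in transfected mammalian cells. mCherry is not attached to either terminus. Instead, the red fluorescent protein is inserted internally, within the intracellular loop between transmembrane segments M3 and M4, after residue A405. This placement labels the subunit while leaving the N- and C-terminal regions of the protein unmodified.

According to the record, the construct belongs to a study of the subcellular trafficking, pentameric assembly and subunit stoichiometry of alpha6- and beta3-containing nicotinic receptors. Fluorescently labelled subunits were used to measure stoichiometry by FRET and to visualise plasma membrane localisation by TIRF microscopy. In that setting, the mCherry-tagged alpha6 subunit would typically be co-expressed with partner subunits carrying other fluorescent proteins. The record itself does not list which companion constructs or cell types were used.
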