>Addgene plasmid #50480 | pcDNA3.1-nAChr-Alpha6-mCherry | addgene partial sequence | sequence record 76990 | BGH-rev
ACGGGCCCTCTAGACTCGAGTTAAGACTTTCCTGTGTTCCCAAGCAGTGGCTGCAGAAATAGCCCCACAG
TTCCAAACACACAGACAATTATAAATACCCAAAGGAAGACTCTGTCCACCACCATAGCCATGTATTTCCA
GTCGTCTTCTACCTCGTTTGTTTCATTGTGGCTCTTCATGTTTTCTGCTATGAATTGAACACTCTCGATG
ACATCTTCAACATCGGACGAGTGCTCTGAATTCTCTGCCACCCACCGTGCAGGCTGCTGGCTTGATCTTC
TCTTTCCAGGCTTGTACAGCTCGTCCATGCCGCCGGTGGAGTGGCGGCCCTCGGCGCGTTCGTACTGTTC
CACGATGGTGTAGTCCTCGTTGTGGGAGGTGATGTCCAACTTGATGTTGACGTTGTAGGCGCCGGGCAGC
TGCACGGGCTTCTTGGCCTTGTAGGTGGTCTTGACCTCAGCGTCGTAGTGGCCGCCGTCCTTCAGCTTCA
GCCTCTGCTTGATCTCGCCCTTCAGGGCGCCGTCCTCGGGGTACATCCGCTCGGAGGAGGCCTCCCAGCC
CATGGTCTTCTTCTGCATTACGGGGCCGTCGGAGGGGAAGTTGGTGCCGCGCAGCTTCACCTTGTAGATG
AACTCGCCGTCCTGCAGGGAGGAGTCCTGGGTCACGGTCACCACGCCGCCGTCCTCGAAGTTCATCACGC
GCTCCCACTTGAAGCCCTCGGGGAAGGACAGCTTCAAGTAGTCGGGGATGTCGGCGGGGTGCTTCACGTA
GGCCTTGGAGCCGTACATGAACTGAGGGGACAGGATGTCCCAGGCGAAGGGCAGGGGGCCACCCTTGGTC
ACCTTCAGCTTGGCGGTCTGGGTGCCCTCGTAGGGGCGGCCCTCGCCCTCGCCCTCGATCTCGAACTCGT
GGCCGTTCACGGAGCCCTCCATGTGCACCTTGAAGCGCATGAACTCCTTGATGATGGCCATGTTATCCTC
CTCGCCCTTGCTCACCATTGCTATGTCACTTGATTTTTGGCAGTGGTGGCATTCCTTTAGAA
