>Addgene plasmid #50480 | pcDNA3.1-nAChr-Alpha6-mCherry | addgene partial sequence | sequence record 77405 | mCherry-R 5'-TTGGTCACCTTCAGCTTGG-3'
GGGCGGCCCTCGCCCTCGCCCTCGATCTCGAACTCGTGGCCGTTCACGGAGCCCTCCATGTGCACCTTGA
AGCGCATGAACTCCTTGATGATGGCCATGTTATCCTCCTCGCCCTTGCTCACCATTGCTATGTCACTTGA
TTTTTGGCAGTGGTGGCATTCCTTTAGAAGTTTGGATTCTCCTCGATGAGTAAATTTGACCTTGGCAGGC
CTCTTGGTATGGCTTTTGGGGTCCTTAACACCTCCTGCCTCCTTTGTCTTGTCCAGAGGTTTCCTCATCA
TCAGAATCGAGGGGAAGGCCTGAAGGAAGATGGTCTTCACCCACTTGGGCATGGTATGCGTTGCTGGGGT
CCTGTAGTGTATGTTCAGCACGAACACGGTCACCACAATGGACAGCGTGACAAAGATCATGGTGAACAGT
AGATACTCACCCACCAGTGGGATCACGAGAGATGTGGATGGGATGGTCTCTGTAATCACCAGCAAAAAGA
CAGTGAGAGAAAGCAGAACGGAGATGCAAAGAGTCACTTTCTCGCCACAGTCGGAGGGAAGGTAAAAAAC
CAGCACCGTGAGGAAGGAAATGAAGAGGCAGGGGATGATGAGGTTGATGGTGTAAAACATGGGCAACCTC
CTGATGTAGAAGGAGTAGGTTATGTCCGTGTAAATCTCTTCACAGCAGTTGTACTTGATGTCATGCTTAT
AGCCAGAGGCGTCGACAATTTCCCATTCACTGTTTTCCCAAAAGTCGTTCATGTCTACTTTAGAGCCAAT
GATGAGAAGGTCGATTTCTGCCTTGTCATAAGTCCAGGAACCAAACTTCAGGGAGCAGTTTTGATGGTCA
AACGGGAAGAAGGTGATGTCCATTGGGCAGGAGCTCTTAAAGATGGCTGGTGGGGTCCAGGTTATCACAC
CGTCATACTTGAGAAGAGCTTTGGTCTTGCCTTCGACCTGGAAGTCGCCGACAGCATTGTTATACAGAAC
GATGTCAGGCTTCCAGATGTTGTCTGCTGGAACTCGAAGTGTCTCGATGCCATCATACTCCGTTGGATCC
CAACGCAATCTGTAGTCCTTCC
